>Addgene plasmid #216825 | pAV-puro-U6+27-F30-Tornado-Acyclovir-IRE#A8-3 | addgene full sequence | sequence record 430363 | Addgene NGS Result
ATGGGGCGGAGAATGGGCGGAACTGGGCGGAGTTAGGGGCGGGATGGGCGGAGTTAGGGGCGGGACTATG
GTTGCTGACTAATTGAGATGCATGCTTTGCATACTTCTGCCTGCTGGGGAGCCTGGGGACTTTCCACACC
TGGTTGCTGACTAATTGAGATGCATGCTTTGCATACTTCTGCCTGCTGGGGAGCCTGGGGACTTTCCACA
CCCTAACTGACACACATTCCACAGCCGGATCCAAGGTCGGGCAGGAAGAGGGCCTATTTCCCATGATTCC
TTCATATTTGCATATACGATACAAGGCTGTTAGAGAGATAATTAGAATTAATTTGACTGTAAACACAAAG
ATATTAGTACAAAATACGTGACGTAGAAAGTAATAATTTCTTGGGTAGTTTGCAGTTTTAAAATTATGTT
TTAAAATGGACTATCATATGCTTACCGTAACTTGAAAGTATTTCGATTTCTTGGCTTTATATATCTTGTG
GAAAGGACGAAACACCGTGCTCGCTTCGGCAGCACATATACTAGTCGACGGGCCGCACTCGCCGGTCCCA
AGCCCGGATAAAATGGGAGGGGGCGGGAAACCGCCTAACCATGCCGAGTGCGGCCGCTTGCCATGTGCTG
GTTCAACAGTGCTTGGACGCTCTGATGAATAACCGAAGTAGTTTATGGGCTACCGAAATCATTCATGGCA
AGTGGCCGCGGTCGGCGTGGACTGTAGAACACTGCCAATGCCGGTCCCAAGCCCGGATAAAAGTGGAGGG
TACAGTCCACGCTCTAGAGCGCACTTCGGTGCGCTTTTTACTAGGACCTGCAGGCATGCAAGCTTGACGT
CGGTTACCGATATCCATATGGCGACCGCATCGATCTCGAGCCGAGGACTAGTAACTTGTTTATTGCAGCT
TATAATGGTTACAAATAAAGCAATAGCATCACAAATTTCACAAATAAAGCATTTTTTTCACTGCATTCTA
GTTGTGGTTTGTCCAAACTCATCAATGTATCTTATCATGTCTTACGTAGATAAGTAGCATGGCGGGTTAT
AGCGAAGAGGCCCGCACCGATCGCCCTTCCCAACAGTTGCGCAGCCTGAATGGCGAATGGAAATTGTAAG
CGTTAATATTTTGTTAAAATTCGCGTTAAATTTTTGTTAAATCAGCTCATTTTTTAACCAATAGGCCGAA
ATCGGCAAAATCCCTTATAAATCAAAAGAATAGACCGAGATAGGGT
[37 nt withheld, positions 1237-1273]
AAAGAACGTGGACTCCAACGTCAAAGG
[49 nt withheld, positions 1301-1349]
T
[91 nt withheld, positions 1351-1441]
G
[124 nt withheld, positions 1443-1566]
CAGGTGGCACTTTTCGGGGAAATGTGCGCGGAACCCCTATTTGTTTATTTTTCTAAATACATTCAAATAT
GTATCCGCTCATGAGACAATAACCCTGATAAATGCTTCAATAATATTGAAAAAGGAAGAGTATGAGTATT
CAACATTTCCGTGTCGCCCTTATTCCCTTTTTTGCGGCATTTTGCCTTCCTGTTTTTGCTCACCCAGAAA
CGCTGGTGAAAGTAAAAGATGCTGAAGATCAGTTGGGTGCACGAGTGGGTTACATCGAACTGGATCTCAA
CAGCGGTAAGATCCTTGAGAGTTTTCGCCCCGAAGAACGTTTTCCAATGATGAGCACTTTTAAAGTTCTG
CTATGTGGCGCGGTATTATCCCGTATTGACGCCGGGCAAGAGCAACTCGGTCGCCGCATACACTATTCTC
AGAATGACTTGGTTGAGTACTCACCAGTCACAGAAAAGCATCTTACGGATGGCATGACAGTAAGAGAATT
ATGCAGTGCTGCCATAACCATGAGTGATAACACTGCGGCCAACTTACTTCTGACAACGATCGGAGGACCG
AAGGAGCTAACCGCTTTTTTGCACAACATGGGGGATCATGTAACTCGCCTTGATCGTTGGGAACCGGAGC
TGAATGAAGCCATACCAAACGACGAGCGTGACACCACGATGCCTGTAGCAATGGCAACAACGTTGCGCAA
ACTATTAACTGGCGAACTACTTACTCTAGCTTCCCGGCAACAATTAATAGACTGGATGGAGGCGGATAAA
GTTGCAGGACCACTTCTGCGCTCGGCCCTTCCGGCTGGCTGGTTTATTGCTGATAAATCTGGAGCCGGTG
AGCGTGGGTCTCGCGGTATCATTGCAGCACTGGGGCCAGATGGTAAGCCCTCCCGTATCGTAGTTATCTA
CACGACGGGGAGTCAGGCAACTATGGATGAACGAAATAGACAGATCGCTGAGATAGGTGCCTCACTGATT
AAGCATTGGTAACTGTCAGACCAAGTTTACTCATATATACTTTAGATTGATTTAAAACTTCATTTTTAAT
TTAAAAGGATCTAGGTGAAGATCCTTTTTGATAATCTCATGACCAAAATCCCTTAACGTGAGTTTTCGTT
CCACTGAGCGTCAGACCCCGTAGAAAAGATCAAAGGATCTTCTTGAGATCCTTTTTTTCTGCGCGTAATC
TGCTGCTTGCAAACAAAAAAACCACCGCTACCAGCGGTGGTTTGTTTGCCGGATCAAGAGCTACCAACTC
TTTTTCCGAAGGTAACTGGCTTCAGCAGAGCGCAGATACCAAATACTGTTCTTCTAGTGTAGCCGTAGTT
AGGCCACCACTTCAAGAACTCTGTAGCACCGCCTACATACCTCGCTCTGCTAATCCTGTTACCAGTGGCT
GCTGCCAGTGGCGATAAGTCGTGTCTTACCGGGTTGGACTCAAGACGATAGTTACCGGATAAGGCGCAGC
GGTCGGGCTGAACGGGGGGTTCGTGCACACAGCCCAGCTTGGAGCGAACGACCTACACCGAACTGAGATA
CCTACAGCGTGAGCTATGAGAAAGCGCCACGCTTCCCGAAGGGAGAAAGGCGGACAGGTATCCGGTAAGC
GGCAGGGTCGGAACAGGAGAGCGCACGAGGGAGCTTCCAGGGGGAAACGCCTGGTATCTTTATAGTCCTG
TCGGGTTTCGCCACCTCTGACTTGAGCGTCGATTTTTGTGATGCTCGTCAGGGGGGCGGAGCCTATGGAA
AAACGCCAGCAACGCGGCCTTTTTACGGTTCCTGGCCTTTTGCTGGCCTTTTGCTCACATGTTCTTTCCT
GCGTTATCCCCTGATTCTGTGGATAACCGTATTACCGCCTTTGAGTGAGCTGATACCGCTCGCCGCAGCC
GAACGACCGAGCGCAGCGAGTCAGTGAGCGAGCGCGCAGAGAGGGAGTGGCCAACTCCATCACTAGGGGT
TCCTGGAGGGGTGGAGTCGTGACGTGAATTACGTCATAGGGTTAGGGAGGTCCTGGATCGATCCAGACAT
GATAAGATACATTGATGAGTTTGGACAAACCACAACTAGAATGCAGTGAAAAAAATGCTTTATTTGTGAA
ATTTGTGATGCTATTGCTTTATTTGTAACCATTATAAGCTGCAATAAACAAGTTAACAACAACAATTGCA
TTCATTTTATGTTTCAGGTTCAGGGGGAGGTGTGGGAGGTTTTTTAAAGCAAGTAAAACCTCTACAAATG
TGGTATGGCTGATTATGATCTCTAGTCAAGGCACTATACATCAAATATTCCTTATTAACCCCTTTACAAA
TTAAAAAGCTAAAGGTACACAATTTTTGAGCATAGTTATTAATAGCAGACACTCTATGCCTGTGTGGAGT
AAGAAAAAACAGTATGTTATGATTATAACTGTTATGCCTACTTATAAAGGTTACAGAATATTTTTCCATA
ATTTTCTTGTATAGCAGTGCAGCTTTTTCCTTTGTGGTGTAAATAGCAAAGCAAGCAAGAGTTCTATTAC
TAAACACAGCATGACTCAAAAAACTTAGCAATTCTGAAGGAAAGTCCTTGGGGTCTTCTACCTTTCTCTT
CTTTTTTGGAGGAGTAGAATGTTGAGAGTCAGCAGTAGCCTCATCATCACTAGATGGCATTTCTTCTGAG
CAAAACAGGTTTTCCTCATTAAAGGCATTCCACCACTGCTCCCATTCATCAGTTCCATAGGTTGGAATCT
AAAATACACAAACAATTAGAATCAGTAGTTTAACACATTATACACTTAAAAATTTTATATTTACCTTAGA
GCTTTAAATCTCTGTAGGTAGTTTGTCCAATTATGTCACACCACAGAAGTAAGGTTCCTTCACAAAGATC
CGGACCAAAGCGGCCATCGTGCCTCCCCACTCCTGCAGTTCGGGGGCATGGATGCGCGGATAGCCGCTGC
TGGTTTCCTGGATGCCGACGGATTTGCACTGCCGGTAGAACTCCGCGAGGTCGTCCAGCCTCAGGCAGCA
GCTGAACCAACTCGCGAGGGGATCGAGCCCGGGGTGGGCGAAGAACTCCAGCATGAGATCCCCGCGCTGG
AGGATCATCCAGCCGGCGTCCCGGAAAACGATTCCGAAGCCCAACCTTTCATAGAAGGCGGCGGTGGAAT
CGAAATCTCGTGATGGCAGGTTGGGCGTCGCTTGGTCGGTCATTTCGAACTGCGGGTCGTGGGGCGGGCG
TCAGGCACCGGGCTTGCGGGTCATGCACCAGGTGCGCGGTCCTTCGGGCACCTCGACGTCGGCGGTGACG
GTGAAGCCGAGCCGCTCGTAGAAGGGGAGGTTGCGGGGCGCGGAGGTCTCCAGGAAGGCGGGCACCCCGG
CGCGCTCGGCCGCCTCCACTCCGGGGAGCACGACGGCGCTGCCCAGACCCTTGCCCTGGTGGTCGGGCGA
GACGCCGACGGTGGCCAGGAACCACGCGGGCTCCTTGGGCCGGTGCGGCGCCAGGAGGCCTTCCATCTGT
TGCTGCGCGGCCAGCCGGGAACCGCTCAACTCGGCCATGCGCGGGCCGATCTCGGCGAACACCGCCCCCG
CTTCGACGCTCTCCGGCGTGGTCCAGACCGCCACGGCAGCACCGTCGTCCGCGACCCACACCTTGCCGAT
GTCGAGCCCGACGCGCGTGAGGAAGAGTTCTTGCAGCTCGGTGACCCGCTCGATGTGGCGATCAGGATCG
ACGGTGTGGCGCGTGGCGGGGTAGTCGGCGAACGCGGCGGCGAGGGTGCGTACGGCCCTGGGGACGTCGT
CGCGGGTGGCGAGGCGCACCGTGGGCTTGTACTCGGTCATGGTAAGCTTTTTGCAAAAGCCTAGGCCTCC
AAAAAAGCCTCCTCACTACTTCTGGAATAGCTCAGAGGCCGAGGCGGCCTCGGCCTCTGCATAAATAAAA
AAAATTAGTCAGCC
Features (pLannotate 1.2.2; 18 found; start..end, strand, type, name):
    258..498     +  promoter       U6 promoter: RNA polymerase III promoter for human U6 snRNA
    544..610     +  ncRNA          twister-P3 (fragment): Accession: RF03154 - type-P3 twister ribozyme
    815..835     +  misc_feature   MCS (fragment): pUC18/19 multiple cloning site
    893..1014    +  polyA_signal   SV40 poly(A) signal: SV40 polyadenylation signal
   1049..1107    +  CDS            lacZα (fragment): LacZα fragment of β-galactosidase; lacZ fragment
   1138..1566    -  rep_origin     f1 ori (sequence partly withheld): f1 bacteriophage origin of replication; arrow indicates direction of (+) strand synthesis
   1593..1697    +  promoter       AmpR promoter: bla
   1698..2558    +  CDS            AmpR: β-lactamase; bla; confers resistance to ampicillin, carbenicillin, and related antibiotics
   2729..3317    +  rep_origin     ori: high-copy-number ColE1/pMB1/pBR322/pUC origin of replication
   3482..3530    -  repeat_region  AAV2 ITR (fragment): inverted terminal repeat of adeno-associated virus serotype 2 inverted
   3586..3720    -  polyA_signal   SV40 poly(A) signal: SV40 polyadenylation signal
   3743..3826    -  CDS            large T antigen (fragment): large T antigen from SV40 (simian virus 40)
   4145..4165    -  CDS            SV40 NLS: nuclear localization signal of SV40 (simian virus 40) large T antigen
   4295..4360    -  intron         small t intron: SV40 (simian virus 40) small t antigen intron
   4362..4436    -  CDS            small t antigen (fragment): SV40 (simian virus 40) small t antigen
   4439..4759    -  CDS            ble (fragment): BLE_KLEPN - Experimental evidence at protein level: Swiss-Prot protein existence level 1. Binding protein with a strong affinity to the bleomycin family of antibiotics. Binds to CL990; an antimitotic-antibiotic compound. From Klebsiella pneumoniae.
   4787..5386    -  CDS            PuroR (fragment): puromycin N-acetyltransferase; pac from Streptomyces; confers resistance to puromycin
   5396..225     -  promoter       SV40 promoter (across the origin): SV40 enhancer and early promoter
