[The description below was written by a language model from this plasmid's Addgene catalogue record and pLannotate feature annotations shown in this document.]
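Description:
pAV-puro-U6+27-F30-Tornado-Acyclovir-IRE#A8-3 is a mammalian expression plasmid built on the pAV-puro-U6+27 backbone and designed to produce a small synthetic RNA device as a circular RNA in mammalian cells. It is propagated in E. coli through a high-copy ColE1/pUC-type origin with ampicillin selection (AmpR under its own bla promoter), and it also carries an f1 phage origin. For selection in mammalian cells, an SV40 enhancer/early promoter drives a puromycin N-acetyltransferase cassette. This is followed by a fragment of a bleomycin-resistance gene and by SV40 small t intron and polyadenylation sequences. A fragment of an AAV2 inverted terminal repeat is annotated as a backbone remnant, but the record does not present the plasmid as an AAV packaging vector.

The payload is an 88 bp synthetic insert cloned between NotI and SacII sites downstream of the U6+27 promoter, an RNA polymerase III promoter for human U6 snRNA that includes the first 27 nucleotides of the U6 transcript. In the Tornado system, the RNA of interest is flanked by self-cleaving twister ribozymes. Their cleavage leaves ends that an endogenous cellular RNA ligase joins, giving a stable circular RNA that accumulates to high levels. Only one twister-P3 fragment was detected by the automated annotation, and the F30 folding scaffold named in the title is not annotated. The insert encodes variant #A8-3 of an acyclovir-controllable IRE, presumably an iron-responsive element, although the record does not expand the abbreviation. The construct is used for small-molecule, acyclovir-dependent control of this RNA element's function in cells. The annotated sequence record is 5,500 nt, slightly shorter than the catalogued total of 5,675 bp.
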