Addgene plasmid #216825: pAV-puro-U6+27-F30-Tornado-Acyclovir-IRE#A8-3
Purpose: Expresses acyclovir-controllable IRE variant #A8-3 as circular RNA in mammalian cells using the Tornado expression system.
Depositing lab: Samie Jaffrey. Depositing organization: Cornell University. Publication: Engineering acyclovir-induced RNA nanodevices for reversible and tunable control of aptamer function. Hagen T, Litke JL, Nasir N, Hou Q, Jaffrey SR. Cell Chem Biol. 2024 Aug 23:S2451-9456(24)00319-2. doi: 10.1016/j.chembiol.2024.07.017. PubMed 39191249.
Backbone
  Vector backbone: pAV-puro-U6+27
  Backbone size w/o insert (bp): 5587
  Total vector size (bp): 5675
  Vector type: Mammalian Expression
  Selectable markers: Puromycin
Growth in bacteria
  Bacterial resistance: Ampicillin, 100 μg/mL
  Growth temperature: 37°C
  Growth strain: DH5alpha
  Copy number: Unknown
Gene/Insert
  Gene/Insert name: Tornado-Acyclovir-IRE#A8-3
  Species: Synthetic
  Insert size (bp): 88
  Promoter: U6+27
  Cloning method: Restriction Enzyme; 5′ cloning site NotI (not destroyed); 3′ cloning site SacII (not destroyed)
  Sequencing primers: 5′ GGAAGAGGGCCTATTTCCCAT; 3′ CTAGTCCTCGGCTCGAG
Terms and licenses: Academic/Nonprofit Terms; Industry Terms: Not Available to Industry
How to cite: pAV-puro-U6+27-F30-Tornado-Acyclovir-IRE#A8-3 was a gift from Samie Jaffrey (Addgene plasmid # 216825 ; http://n2t.net/addgene:216825 ; RRID:Addgene_216825)
