>Addgene plasmid #216825 | pAV-puro-U6+27-F30-Tornado-Acyclovir-IRE#A8-3 | depositor partial sequence | sequence record 422992 | Circular RNA
AACCATGCCGAGTGCGGCCGCTTGCCATGTGCTGGTTCAACAGTGCTTGGACGCTCTGATGAATAACCGA
AGTAGTTTATGGGCTACCGAAATCATTCATGGCAAGTGGCCGCGGTCGGCGTGGACTGTAG
