>Addgene plasmid #216825 | pAV-puro-U6+27-F30-Tornado-Acyclovir-IRE#A8-3 | depositor partial sequence | sequence record 422993 | Acyclovir-binding region
GAATAACCGAAGTAGTTTATGGGCTACCGAAATC
